>Addgene plasmid #58244 | pGLTR-S-PURO | depositor full sequence | sequence record 89655 | pGLTR-S-PURO sequence 11367 bps
CTCGAGGGAATTAATTCGAGCTCGGTACCTTTAAGACCAATGACTTACAAGGCAGCTGTAGATCTTAGCC
ACTTTTTAAAAGAAAAGGGGGGACTGGAAGGGCTAATTCACTCCCAACGAAGACAAGATCTGCTTTTTGC
TTGTACTGGGTCTCTCTGGTTAGACCAGATCTGAGCCTGGGAGCTCTCTGGCTAACTAGGGAACCCACTG
CTTAAGCCTCAATAAAGCTTGCCTTGAGTGCTTCAAGTAGTGTGTGCCCGTCTGTTGTGTGACTCTGGTA
ACTAGAGATCCCTCAGACCCTTTTAGTCAGTGTGGAAAATCTCTAGCAGCATCTAGAATTAATTCCGTGT
ATTCTATAGTGTCACCTAAATCGTATGTGTATGATACATAAGGTTATGTATTAATTGTAGCCGCGTTCTA
ACGACAATATGTACAAGCCTAATTGTGTAGCATCTGGCTTACTGAAGCAGACCCTATCATCTCTCTCGTA
AACTGCCGTCAGAGTCGGTTTGGTTGGACGAACCTTCTGAGTTTCTGGTAACGCCGTCCCGCACCCGGAA
ATGGTCAGCGAACCAATCAGCAGGGTCATCGCTAGCCAGATCCTCTACGCCGGACGCATCGTGGCCGGCA
TCACCGGCGCCACAGGTGCGGTTGCTGGCGCCTATATCGCCGACATCACCGATGGGGAAGATCGGGCTCG
CCACTTCGGGCTCATGAGCGCTTGTTTCGGCGTGGGTATGGTGGCAGGCCCCGTGGCCGGGGGACTGTTG
GGCGCCATCTCCTTGCATGCACCATTCCTTGCGGCGGCGGTGCTCAACGGCCTCAACTACTACTGGGCTG
CTTCCTAATGCAGGAGTCGCATAAGGGAGAGCGTCGAATGGTGCACTCTCAGTACAATCTGCTCTGATGC
CGCATAGTTAAGCCAGCCCCGACACCCGCCAACACCCGCTGACGCGCCCTGACGGGCTTGTCTGCTCCCG
GCATCCGCTTACAGACAAGCTGTGACCGTCTCCGGGAGCTGCATGTGTCAGAGGTTTTCACCGTCATCAC
CGAAACGCGCGAGACGAAAGGGCCTCGTGATACGCCTATTTTTATAGGTTAATGTCATGATAATAATGGT
TTCTTAGACGTCAGGTGGCACTTTTCGGGGAAATGTGCGCGGAACCCCTATTTGTTTATTTTTCTAAATA
CATTCAAATATGTATCCGCTCATGAGACAATAACCCTGATAAATGCTTCAATAATATTGAAAAAGGAAGA
GTATGAGTATTCAACATTTCCGTGTCGCCCTTATTCCCTTTTTTGCGGCATTTTGCCTTCCTGTTTTTGC
TCACCCAGAAACGCTGGTGAAAGTAAAAGATGCTGAAGATCAGTTGGGTGCACGAGTGGGTTACATCGAA
CTGGATCTCAACAGCGGTAAGATCCTTGAGAGTTTTCGCCCCGAAGAACGTTTTCCAATGATGAGCACTT
TTAAAGTTCTGCTATGTGGCGCGGTATTATCCCGTATTGACGCCGGGCAAGAGCAACTCGGTCGCCGCAT
ACACTATTCTCAGAATGACTTGGTTGAGTACTCACCAGTCACAGAAAAGCATCTTACGGATGGCATGACA
GTAAGAGAATTATGCAGTGCTGCCATAACCATGAGTGATAACACTGCGGCCAACTTACTTCTGACAACGA
TCGGAGGACCGAAGGAGCTAACCGCTTTTTTGCACAACATGGGGGATCATGTAACTCGCCTTGATCGTTG
GGAACCGGAGCTGAATGAAGCCATACCAAACGACGAGCGTGACACCACGATGCCTGTAGCAATGGCAACA
ACGTTGCGCAAACTATTAACTGGCGAACTACTTACTCTAGCTTCCCGGCAACAATTAATAGACTGGATGG
AGGCGGATAAAGTTGCAGGACCACTTCTGCGCTCGGCCCTTCCGGCTGGCTGGTTTATTGCTGATAAATC
TGGAGCCGGTGAGCGTGGGTCTCGCGGTATCATTGCAGCACTGGGGCCAGATGGTAAGCCCTCCCGTATC
GTAGTTATCTACACGACGGGGAGTCAGGCAACTATGGATGAACGAAATAGACAGATCGCTGAGATAGGTG
CCTCACTGATTAAGCATTGGTAACTGTCAGACCAAGTTTACTCATATATACTTTAGATTGATTTAAAACT
TCATTTTTAATTTAAAAGGATCTAGGTGAAGATCCTTTTTGATAATCTCATGACCAAAATCCCTTAACGT
GAGTTTTCGTTCCACTGAGCGTCAGACCCCGTAGAAAAGATCAAAGGATCTTCTTGAGATCCTTTTTTTC
TGCGCGTAATCTGCTGCTTGCAAACAAAAAAACCACCGCTACCAGCGGTGGTTTGTTTGCCGGATCAAGA
GCTACCAACTCTTTTTCCGAAGGTAACTGGCTTCAGCAGAGCGCAGATACCAAATACTGTCCTTCTAGTG
TAGCCGTAGTTAGGCCACCACTTCAAGAACTCTGTAGCACCGCCTACATACCTCGCTCTGCTAATCCTGT
TACCAGTGGCTGCTGCCAGTGGCGATAAGTCGTGTCTTACCGGGTTGGACTCAAGACGATAGTTACCGGA
TAAGGCGCAGCGGTCGGGCTGAACGGGGGGTTCGTGCACACAGCCCAGCTTGGAGCGAACGACCTACACC
GAACTGAGATACCTACAGCGTGAGCATTGAGAAAGCGCCACGCTTCCCGAAGGGAGAAAGGCGGACAGGT
ATCCGGTAAGCGGCAGGGTCGGAACAGGAGAGCGCACGAGGGAGCTTCCAGGGGGAAACGCCTGGTATCT
TTATAGTCCTGTCGGGTTTCGCCACCTCTGACTTGAGCGTCGATTTTTGTGATGCTCGTCAGGGGGGCGG
AGCCTATGGAAAAACGCCAGCAACGCGGCCTTTTTACGGTTCCTGGCCTTTTGCTGGCCTTTTGCTCACA
TGTTCTTTCCTGCGTTATCCCCTGATTCTGTGGATAACCGTATTACCGCCTTTGAGTGAGCTGATACCGC
TCGCCGCAGCCGAACGACCGAGCGCAGCGAGTCAGTGAGCGAGGAAGCGGAAGAGCGCCCAATACGCAAA
CCGCCTCTCCCCGCGCGTTGGCCGATTCATTAATGCAGCTGTGGAATGTGTGTCAGTTAGGGTGTGGAAA
GTCCCCAGGCTCCCCAGCAGGCAGAAGTATGCAAAGCATGCATCTCAATTAGTCAGCAACCAGGTGTGGA
AAGTCCCCAGGCTCCCCAGCAGGCAGAAGTATGCAAAGCATGCATCTCAATTAGTCAGCAACCATAGTCC
CGCCCCTAACTCCGCCCATCCCGCCCCTAACTCCGCCCAGTTCCGCCCATTCTCCGCCCCATGGCTGACT
AATTTTTTTTATTTATGCAGAGGCCGAGGCCGCCTCGGCCTCTGAGCTATTCCAGAAGTAGTGAGGAGGC
TTTTTTGGAGGCCTAGGCTTTTGCAAAAAGCTTGGACACAAGACAGGCTTGCGAGATATGTTTGAGAATA
CCACTTTATCCCGCGTCAGGGAGAGGCAGTGCGTAAAAAGACGCGGACTCATGTGAAATACTGGTTTTTA
GTGCGCCAGATCTCTATAATCTCGCGCAACCTATTTTCCCCTCGAACACTTTTTAAGCCGTAGATAAACA
GGCTGGGACACTTCACATGAGCGAAAAATACATCGTCACCTGGGACATGTTGCAGATCCATGCACGTAAA
CTCGCAAGCCGACTGATGCCTTCTGAACAATGGAAAGGCATTATTGCCGTAAGCCGTGGCGGTCTGTACC
GGGTGCGTTACTGGCGCGTGAACTGGGTATTCGTCATGTCGATACCGTTTGTATTTCCAGCTACGATCAC
GACAACCAGCGCGAGCTTAAAGTGCTGAAACGCGCAGAAGGCGATGGCGAAGGCTTCATCGTTATTGATG
ACCTGGTGGATACCGGTGGTACTGCGGTTGCGATTCGTGAAATGTATCCAAAAGCGCACTTTGTCACCAT
CTTCGCAAAACCGGCTGGTCGTCCGCTGGTTGATGACTATGTTGTTGATATCCCGCAAGATACCTGGATT
GAACAGCCGTGGGATATGGGCGTCGTATTCGTCCCGCCAATCTCCGGTCGCTAATCTTTTCAACGCCTGG
CACTGCCGGGCGTTGTTCTTTTTAACTTCAGGCGGGTTACAATAGTTTCCAGTAAGTATTCTGGAGGCTG
CATCCATGACACAGGCAAACCTGAGCGAAACCCTGTTCAAACCCCGCTTTAAACATCCTGAAACCTCGAC
GCTAGTCCGCCGCTTTAATCACGGCGCACAACCGCCTGTGCAGTCGGCCCTTGATGGTAAAACCATCCCT
CACTGGTATCGCATGATTAACCGTCTGATGTGGATCTGGCGCGGCATTGACCCACGCGAAATCCTCGACG
TCCAGGCACGTATTGTGATGAGCGATGCCGAACGTACCGACGATGATTTATACGATACGGTGATTGGCTA
CCGTGGCGGCAACTGGATTTATGAGTGGGCCCCGGATCTTTGTGAAGGAACCTTACTTCTGTGGTGTGAC
ATAATTGGACAAACTACCTACAGAGATTTAAAGCTCTAAGGTAAATATAAAATTTTTAAGTGTATAATGT
GTTAAACTACTGATTCTAATTGTTTGTGTATTTTAGATTCCAACCTATGGAACTGATGAATGGGAGCAGT
GGTGGAATGCCTTTAATGAGGAAAACCTGTTTTGCTCAGAAGAAATGCCATCTAGTGATGATGAGGCTAC
TGCTGACTCTCAACATTCTACTCCTCCAAAAAAGAAGAGAAAGGTAGAAGACCCCAAGGACTTTCCTTCA
GAATTGCTAAGTTTTTTGAGTCATGCTGTGTTTAGTAATAGAACTCTTGCTTGCTTTGCTATTTACACCA
CAAAGGAAAAAGCTGCACTGCTATACAAGAAAATTATGGAAAAATATTCTGTAACCTTTATAAGTAGGCA
TAACAGTTATAATCATAACATACTGTTTTTTCTTACTCCACACAGGCATAGAGTGTCTGCTATTAATAAC
TATGCTCAAAAATTGTGTACCTTTAGCTTTTTAATTTGTAAAGGGGTTAATAAGGAATATTTGATGTATA
GTGCCTTGACTAGAGATCATAATCAGCCATACCACATTTGTAGAGGTTTTACTTGCTTTAAAAAACCTCC
CACACCTCCCCCTGAACCTGAAACATAAAATGAATGCAATTGTTGTTGTTAACTTGTTTATTGCAGCTTA
TAATGGTTACAAATAAAGCAATAGCATCACAAATTTCACAAATAAAGCATTTTTTTCACTGCATTCTAGT
TGTGGTTTGTCCAAACTCATCAATGTATCTTATCATGTCTGGATCAACTGGATAACTCAAGCTAACCAAA
ATCATCCCAAACTTCCCACCCCATACCCTATTACCACTGCCAATTACCTAGTGGTTTCATTTACTCTAAA
CCTGTGATTCCTCTGAATTATTTTCATTTTAAAGAAATTGTATTTGTTAAATATGTACTACAAACTTAGT
AGTTGGAAGGGCTAATTCACTCCCAAAGAAGACAAGATATCCTTGATCTGTGGATCTACCACACACAAGG
CTACTTCCCTGATTAGCAGAACTACACACCAGGGCCAGGGGTCAGATATCCACTGACCTTTGGATGGTGC
TACAAGCTAGTACCAGTTGAGCCAGATAAGGTAGAAGAGGCCAATAAAGGAGAGAACACCAGCTTGTTAC
ACCCTGTGAGCCTGCATGGGATGGATGACCCGGAGAGAGAAGTGTTAGAGTGGAGGTTTGACAGCCGCCT
AGCATTTCATCACGTGGCCCGAGAGCTGCATCCGGAGTACTTCAAGAACTGCTGATATCGAGCTTGCTAC
AAGGGACTTTCCGCTGGGGACTTTCCAGGGAGGCGTGGCCTGGGCGGGACTGGGGAGTGGCGAGCCCTCA
GATCCTGCATATAAGCAGCTGCTTTTTGCCTGTACTGGGTCTCTCTGGTTAGACCAGATCTGAGCCTGGG
AGCTCTCTGGCTAACTAGGGAACCCACTGCTTAAGCCTCAATAAAGCTTGCCTTGAGTGCTTCAAGTAGT
GTGTGCCCGTCTGTTGTGTGACTCTGGTAACTAGAGATCCCTCAGACCCTTTTAGTCAGTGTGGAAAATC
TCTAGCAGTGGCGCCCGAACAGGGACTTGAAAGCGAAAGGGAAACCAGAGGAGCTCTCTCGACGCAGGAC
TCGGCTTGCTGAAGCGCGCACGGCAAGAGGCGAGGGGCGGCGACTGGTGAGTACGCCAAAAATTTTGACT
AGCGGAGGCTAGAAGGAGAGAGATGGGTGCGAGAGCGTCAGTATTAAGCGGGGGAGAATTAGATCGCGAT
GGGAAAAAATTCGGTTAAGGCCAGGGGGAAAGAAAAAATATAAATTAAAACATATAGTATGGGCAAGCAG
GGAGCTAGAACGATTCGCAGTTAATCCTGGCCTGTTAGAAACATCAGAAGGCTGTAGACAAATACTGGGA
CAGCTACAACCATCCCTTCAGACAGGATCAGAAGAACTTAGATCATTATATAATACAGTAGCAACCCTCT
ATTGTGTGCATCAAAGGATAGAGATAAAAGACACCAAGGAAGCTTTAGACAAGATAGAGGAAGAGCAAAA
CAAAAGTAAGACCACCGCACAGCAAGCGGCCGCTGATCTTCAGACCTGGAGGAGGAGATNNNAGGGACAA
TTGGAGAAGTGAATTATATAAATATAAAGTAGTAAAAATTGAACCATTAGGAGTAGCACCCACCAAGGCA
AAGAGAAGAGTGGTGCAGAGAGAAAAAAGAGCAGTGGGAATAGGAGCTTTGTTCCTTGGGTTCTTGGGAG
CAGCAGGAAGCACTATGGGCGCAGCGTCAATGACGCTGACGGTACAGGCCAGACAATTATTGTCTGGTAT
AGTGCAGCAGCAGAACAATTTGCTGAGGGCTATTGAGGCGCAACAGCATCTGTTGCAACTCACAGTCTGG
GGCATCAAGCAGCTCCAGGCAAGAATCCTGGCTGTGGAAAGATACCTAAAGGATCAACAGCTCCTGGGGA
TTTGGGGTTGCTCTGGAAAACTCATTTGCACCACTGCTGTGCCTTGGAATGCTAGTTGGAGTAATAAATC
TCTGGAACAGATTTGGAATCACACGACCTGGATGGAGTGGGACAGAGAAATTAACAATTACACAAGCTTA
ATACACTCCTTAATTGAAGAATCGCAAAACCAGCAAGAAAAGAATGAACAAGAATTATTGGAATTAGATA
AATGGGCAAGTTTGTGGAATTGGTTTAACATAACAAATTGGCTGTGGTATATAAAATTATTCATAATGAT
AGTAGGAGGCTTGGTAGGTTTAAGAATAGTTTTTGCTGTACTTTCTATAGTGAATAGAGTTAGGCAGGGA
TATTCACCATTATCGTTTCAGACCCACCTCCCAACCCCGAGGGGACCCGACAGGCCCGAAGGAATAGAAG
AAGAAGGTGGAGAGAGAGACAGAGACAGATCCATTCGATTAGTGAACGGATCTCGACGGTATCGCCAAAT
GGCAGTATTCATCCACAATTTTAAAAGAAAAGGGGGGATTGGGGGGTACAGTGCAGGGGAAAGAATAGTA
GACATAATAGCAACAGACATACAAACTAAAGAATTACAAAAACAAATTACAAAAATTCAAAATTTTCGGG
TTTATTACAGGGACAGCAGAGATCCAGTTTGGATCGATAAGCTTGATATCGAATTATCACAAGTTTGTAC
AAAAAAGCTGAACGAGAAACGTAAAATGATATAAATATCAATATATTAAATTAGATTTTGCATAAAAAAC
AGACTACATAATACTGTAAAACACAACATATCCAGTCATATTGGCGGCCGCATTAGGCACCCCAGGCTTT
ACACTTTATGCTTCCGGCTCGTATAATGTGTGGATTTTGAGTTAGGATCCGTCGAGATTTTCAGGAGCTA
AGGAAGCTAAAATGGAGAAAAAAATCACTGGATATACCACCGTTGATATATCCCAATGGCATCGTAAAGA
ACATTTTGAGGCATTTCAGTCAGTTGCTCAATGTACCTATAACCAGACCGTTCAGCTGGATATTACGGCC
TTTTTAAAGACCGTAAAGAAAAATAAGCACAAGTTTTATCCGGCCTTTATTCACATTCTTGCCCGCCTGA
TGAATGCTCATCCGGAATTCCGTATGGCAATGAAAGACGGTGAGCTGGTGATATGGGATAGTGTTCACCC
TTGTTACACCGTTTTCCATGAGCAAACTGAAACGTTTTCATCGCTCTGGAGTGAATACCACGACGATTTC
CGGCAGTTTCTACACATATATTCGCAAGATGTGGCGTGTTACGGTGAAAACCTGGCCTATTTCCCTAAAG
GGTTTATTGAGAATATGTTTTTCGTCTCAGCCAATCCCTGGGTGAGTTTCACCAGTTTTGATTTAAACGT
GGCCAATATGGACAACTTCTTCGCCCCCGTTTTCACCATGGGCAAATATTATACGCAAGGCGACAAGGTG
CTGATGCCGCTGGCGATTCAGGTTCATCATGCCGTTTGTGATGGCTTCCATGTCGGCAGAATGCTTAATG
AATTACAACAGTACTGCGATGAGTGGCAGGGCGGGGCGTAAACGCGTGGATCCGGCTTACTAAAAGCCAG
ATAACAGTATGCGTATTTGCGCGCTGATTTTTGCGGTATAAGAATATATACTGATATGTATACCCGAAGT
ATGTCAAAAAGAGGTATGCTATGAAGCAGCGTATTACAGTGACAGTTGACAGCGACAGCTATCAGTTGCT
CAAGGCATATATGATGTCAATATCTCCGGTCTGGTAAGCACAACCATGCAGAATGAAGCCCGTCGTCTGC
GTGCCGAACGCTGGAAAGCGGAAAATCAGGAAGGGATGGCTGAGGTCGCCCGGTTTATTGAAATGAACGG
CTCTTTTGCTGACGAGAACAGGGGCTGGTGAAATGCAGTTTAAGGTTTACACCTATAAAAGAGAGAGCCG
TTATCGTCTGTTTGTGGATGTACAGAGTGATATTATTGACACGCCCGGGCGACGGATGGTGATCCCCCTG
GCCAGTGCACGTCTGCTGTCAGATAAAGTCTCCCGTGAACTTTACCCGGTGGTGCATATCGGGGATGAAA
GCTGGCGCATGATGACCACCGATATGGCCAGTGTGCCGGTCTCCGTTATCGGGGAAGAAGTGGCTGATCT
CAGCCACCGCGAAAATGACATCAAAAACGCCATTAACCTGATGTTCTGGGGAATATAAATGTCAGGCTCC
CTTATACACAGCCAGTCTGCAGGTCGACCATAGTGACTGGATATGTTGTGTTTTACAGCATTATGTAGTC
TGTTTTTTATGCAAAATCTAATTTAATATATTGATATTTATATCATTTTACGTTTCTCGTTCAGCTTTCT
TGTACAAAGTGGTGATAATTCCTGCAGCCCCGATAAAATAAAAGATTTTATTTAGTCTCCAGAAAAAGGG
GGGAATGAAAGACCCCACCTGTAGGTTTGGCAAGCTAGCTGCAGTAACGCCATTTTGCAAGGCATGGAAA
AATACCAAACCAAGAATAGAGAAGTTCAGATCAAGGGCGGGTACATGAAAATAGCTAACGTTGGGCCAAA
CAGGATATCTGCGGTGAGCAGTTTCGGCCCCGGCCCGGGGCCAAGAACAGATGGTCACCGCAGTTTCGGC
CCCGGCCCGAGGCCAAGAACAGATGGTCCCCAGATATGGCCCAACCCTCAGCAGTTTCTTAAGACCCATC
AGATGTTTCCAGGCTCCCCCAAGGACCTGAAATGACCCTGCGCCTTATTTGAATTAACCAATCAGCCTGC
TTCTCGCTTCTGTTCGCGCGCTTCTGCTTCCCGAGCTCTATAAAAGAGCTCACAACCCCTCACTCGGCGC
GCCAGTCCTCCGACAGACTGAGTCGCCCGGGGGGGGATCCATGGCCATGACCGAGTACAAGCCCACGGTG
CGCCTCGCCACCCGCGACGACGTCCCCAGGGCCGTACGCACCCTCGCCGCCGCGTTCGCCGACTACCCCG
CCACGCGCCACACCGTCGATCCGGACCGCCACATCGAGCGGGTCACCGAGCTGCAAGAACTCTTCCTCAC
GCGCGTCGGGCTCGACATCGGCAAGGTGTGGGTCGCGGACGACGGCGCCGCGGTGGCGGTCTGGACCACG
CCGGAGAGCGTCGAAGCGGGGGCGGTGTTCGCCGAGATCGGCCCGCGCATGGCCGAGTTGAGCGGTTCCC
GGCTGGCCGCGCAGCAACAGATGGAAGGCCTCCTGGCGCCGCACCGGCCCAAGGAGCCCGCGTGGTTCCT
GGCCACCGTCGGCGTCTCGCCCGACCACCAGGGCAAGGGTCTGGGCAGCGCCGTCGTGCTCCCCGGAGTG
GAGGCGGCCGAGCGCGCCGGGGTGCCCGCCTTCCTGGAGACCTCCGCGCCCCGCAACCTCCCCTTCTACG
AGCGGCTCGGCTTCACCGTCACCGCCGACGTCGAGTGCCCGAAGGACCGCGCGACCTGGTGCATGACCCG
CAAGCCCGGTGCCTGAGCGGCCGCGACTCTAGAGTCGACTGCAGCATGNNNNAAGCTTGATATCAAGCTT
ATCGATNNAATGGTGGGGCAATCATCTACATTTCATGGGATATGTGATTACTAGTTCAGGTGTATTGCCA
CAAGACAAACATGTTAAGAAAATTTCCCGTTATTTGCACTCNNAATTCCCGATAATCAACCTCTGGATTA
CAAAATTTGTGAAAGATTGACTGGTATTCTTAACTATGTTGCTCCTTTTACGCTATGTGGATACGCTGCT
TTAATGCCTTTGTATCATGCTATTGCTTCCCGTATGGCTTTCATTTTCTCCTCCTTGTATAAATCCTGGT
TGCTGTCTCTTTATGAGGAGTTGTGGCCCGTTGTCAGGCAACGTGGCGTGGTGTGCACTGTGTTTGCTGA
CGCAACCCCCACTGGTTGGGGCATTGCCACCACCTGTCAGCTCCTTTCCGGGACTTTCGCTTTCCCCCTC
CCTATTGCCACGGCGGAACTCATCGCCGCCTGCCTTGCCCGCTGCTGGACAGGGGCTCGGCTGTTGGGCA
CTGACAATTCCGTGGTGTTGTCGGGGAAGCTGACGTCCTTTCCATGGCTGCTCGCCTGTGTTGCCACCTG
GATTCTGCGCGGGACGTCCTTCTGCTACGTCCCTTCGGCCCTCAATCCAGCGGACCTTCCTTCCCGCGGC
CTGCTGCCGGCTCTGCGGCCTCTTCCGCGTCTTCGCCTTCGCCCTCAGACGAGTCGGATCTCCCTTTGGG
CCGCCTCCCCGCATCGATACCGTCGAC
Features (pLannotate 1.2.2; 41 found; start..end, strand, type, name):
     25..93      +  CDS            nef (fragment): NEF_HV1Z2 - Experimental evidence at protein level: Swiss-Prot protein existence level 1. Extracellular Nef protein targets CD4(+) T-lymphocytes for apoptosis by interacting with CXCR4 surface receptors. From Human immunodeficiency virus type 1 group M subtype D (isolate Z2/CDC-Z34) (HIV-1).
     95..328     +  LTR            3' LTR (ΔU3): self-inactivating 3' long terminal repeat (LTR) from HIV-1
    353..371     -  promoter       SP6 promoter: promoter for bacteriophage SP6 RNA polymerase
    599..877     +  CDS            TcR (fragment): tetracycline efflux protein; tet; confers resistance to tetracycline
    878..926     -  misc_feature   bom (fragment): basis of mobility region from pBR322
   1028..1063    -  CDS            rop (fragment): Rop protein, which maintains plasmids at low copy number; rop
   1158..1262    +  promoter       AmpR promoter: bla
   1263..2123    +  CDS            AmpR: β-lactamase; bla; confers resistance to ampicillin, carbenicillin, and related antibiotics
   2294..2882    +  rep_origin     ori: high-copy-number ColE1/pMB1/pBR322/pUC origin of replication
   3065..3121    +  CDS            lacI (fragment): lac repressor; lacI; The lac repressor binds to the lac operator to inhibit transcription in E. coli. This inhibition can be relieved by adding lactose or isopropyl-β-D-thiogalactopyranoside (IPTG).
   3128..3457    +  promoter       SV40 promoter: SV40 enhancer and early promoter
   3657..3776    +  CDS            gpt (fragment): XGPT_ECOLI - Also known as gpp, gxu. Experimental evidence at protein level: Swiss-Prot protein existence level 1. Purine salvage pathway enzyme that catalyzes the transfer of the ribosyl-5-phosphate group from 5-phospho-alpha-D-ribose 1- diphosphate (PRPP) to the N9 position of the 6-oxopurines guanine and xanthine to form the corresponding ribonucleotides GMP (guanosine 5'- monophosphate) and XMP (xanthosine 5'-monophosphate), with the release of PPi. To a lesser extent, also acts on hypoxanthine (PubMed:9100006, PubMed:3886014). Does not ribophosphorylate adenine (PubMed:3886014). From Esch
   3776..4111    +  CDS            gpt (fragment): XGPT_ECOLI - Also known as gpp, gxu. Experimental evidence at protein level: Swiss-Prot protein existence level 1. Purine salvage pathway enzyme that catalyzes the transfer of the ribosyl-5-phosphate group from 5-phospho-alpha-D-ribose 1- diphosphate (PRPP) to the N9 position of the 6-oxopurines guanine and xanthine to form the corresponding ribonucleotides GMP (guanosine 5'- monophosphate) and XMP (xanthosine 5'-monophosphate), with the release of PPi. To a lesser extent, also acts on hypoxanthine (PubMed:9100006, PubMed:3886014). Does not ribophosphorylate adenine (PubMed:3886014). From Esch
   4206..4511    +  CDS            frsA (fragment): FRSA_ECOLI - Also known as yafA. Experimental evidence at protein level: Swiss-Prot protein existence level 1. Catalyzes the hydrolysis of esters (PubMed:15808744). Displays esterase activity toward pNP-butyrate (PubMed:15808744). May stimulate mixed-acid fermentation by acting as a fermentation/respiration switch that down-regulates respiration and up- regulates fermentation rates (PubMed:15169777). From Escherichia coli (strain K12).
   4515..4589    +  CDS            small t antigen (fragment): SV40 (simian virus 40) small t antigen
   4591..4656    +  intron         small t intron: SV40 (simian virus 40) small t antigen intron
   4786..4806    +  CDS            SV40 NLS: nuclear localization signal of SV40 (simian virus 40) large T antigen
   5125..5208    +  CDS            large T antigen (fragment): large T antigen from SV40 (simian virus 40)
   5231..5365    +  polyA_signal   SV40 poly(A) signal: SV40 polyadenylation signal
   5533..5862    +  CDS            nef (fragment): NEF_HV1BR - Experimental evidence at protein level: Swiss-Prot protein existence level 1. Extracellular Nef protein targets CD4(+) T-lymphocytes for apoptosis by interacting with CXCR4 surface receptors (PubMed:14990729). From Human immunodeficiency virus type 1 group M subtype B (isolate BRU/LAI) (HIV-1).
   5910..6167    +  LTR            5' LTR (truncated): truncated 5' long terminal repeat (LTR) from HIV-1
   6214..6339    +  misc_feature   HIV-1 Ψ: packaging signal of human immunodeficiency virus type 1
   6323..6686    +  CDS            HIV-1 gag (fragment): gag protein from human immunodeficiency virus 1; gag
   6832..7065    +  misc_feature   RRE: The Rev response element (RRE) of HIV-1 allows for Rev-dependent mRNA export from the nucleus to the cytoplasm.
   7442..7542    +  CDS            Rev (fragment): human immunodeficiency virus 1 (HIV-1) Rev protein; rev; enhances nuclear export of unspliced and incompletely spliced viral mRNAs
   7579..7696    +  misc_feature   cPPT/CTS: central polypurine tract and central termination sequence of HIV-1
   7733..7755    -  misc_feature   MCS (fragment): pBluescript multiple cloning site
   7759..7878    +  protein_bind   attR1: mutant version of attR; recombination site for the Gateway® LR reaction LR Clonase™
   7908..7938    +  promoter       lac UV5 promoter: E. coli lac promoter with an "up" mutation
   7962..7991    +  promoter       cat promoter (fragment): promoter of the E. coli cat gene encoding chloramphenicol acetyltransferase
   7992..8651    +  CDS            CmR: chloramphenicol acetyltransferase; cat; confers resistance to chloramphenicol
   8830..8988    +  CDS            ccdA (fragment): CCDA_ECO57 - Also known as H, letA. Experimental evidence at protein level: Swiss-Prot protein existence level 1. Antitoxin component of a type II toxin-antitoxin (TA) system which inhibits the post-segregational killing (PSK) of plasmid-free cells, also referred to as a plasmid addiction system. Binds to and blocks the activity of CcdB; will also remove bound CcdB protein from the CcdB-GyrA complex by forming a CcdA-CcdB complex, a process termed rejuvenation. Functions as a transcriptional corepressor for the ccdAB operon, repression also requires CcdB (By similarity). From Escherichia coli
   8993..9295    +  CDS            ccdB: CCDB_ECOLI - Also known as G, letB, letD. Experimental evidence at protein level: Swiss-Prot protein existence level 1. Toxic component of a type II toxin-antitoxin (TA) system, functioning in plasmid maintainence. Responsible for the post- segregational killing (PSK) of plasmid-free cells, also referred to as a plasmid addiction system. Half-life of over 2 hours. Cell killing by CcdB is accompanied by filamentation, defects in chromosome and plasmid segregation, defects in cell division, formation of anucleate cells, decreased DNA synthesis and plasmid loss. Interferes with the activity of DN
   9339..9460    -  protein_bind   attR3: mutant version of attR; recombination site for the Gateway® LR reaction LR Clonase™
   9442..9462    -  protein_bind   attB2: mutant version of attB; core recombination site for the Gateway® BP reaction BP Clonase™
   9564..9971    +  promoter       SFFV promoter: spleen focus-forming virus long terminal repeat (LTR) promoter
   9987..10586   +  CDS            PuroR: puromycin N-acetyltransferase; pac from Streptomyces; confers resistance to puromycin
  10629..10646   +  misc_feature   MCS (fragment): pBluescript multiple cloning site
  10651..10752   +  CDS            P (fragment): DPOL_WHV6 - Experimental evidence at transcript level: Swiss-Prot protein existence level 2. Multifunctional enzyme that converts the viral RNA genome into dsDNA in viral cytoplasmic capsids. This enzyme displays a DNA polymerase activity that can copy either DNA or RNA templates, and a ribonuclease H (RNase H) activity that cleaves the RNA strand of RNA- DNA heteroduplexes in a partially processive 3'- to 5'-endonucleasic mode. Neo-synthesized pregenomic RNA (pgRNA) are encapsidated together with the P protein, and reverse-transcribed inside the nucleocapsid. Initiation of reverse-transcripti
  10764..11352   +  misc_feature   WPRE: woodchuck hepatitis virus posttranscriptional regulatory element
  11353..8       +  misc_feature   MCS (fragment) (across the origin): pBluescript multiple cloning site
