[The description below was written by a language model from this plasmid's Addgene catalogue record and pLannotate feature annotations shown in this document.]
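Description:
pGLTR-S-PURO is a GATEWAY destination vector for lentiviral RNAi delivery, built on the self-inactivating HIV-1 backbone pHR-SIN-CSGW and roughly 11.3 kb in size. In bacteria it replicates from a ColE1/pUC-type origin and carries β-lactamase for ampicillin selection. The destination cassette adds chloramphenicol resistance, so the empty vector is selected on both drugs. Because the cassette also encodes the gyrase poison CcdB, the plasmid must be propagated in a ccdB-tolerant strain such as DB3.1. The backbone outside the viral region retains remnants of older vectors, including an SV40 promoter–gpt unit with SV40 small t intron and polyadenylation sequences and fragments of pBR322 elements.

The transfer cassette runs from a truncated 5' LTR through the Ψ packaging signal, a partial gag sequence, the Rev response element and the cPPT/CTS to a ΔU3 3' LTR, whose deletion inactivates LTR promoter activity after integration. Downstream of the cPPT lies the promoterless attR1–CmR–ccdB–attR2 cassette (the second site is labelled attR3 by the automated annotation). An LR recombination reaction replaces this cassette with the contents of an entry clone, with loss of ccdB providing counter-selection. Since no promoter is recorded for this position, the RNAi expression unit, including its own promoter, must be supplied by the entry clone. The associated publication title describes a tetracycline-regulated conditional RNAi system, but no tetracycline-regulatory elements are annotated in this plasmid. Next comes an SFFV promoter driving puromycin N-acetyltransferase, followed by a WPRE to enhance transcript expression, which allows puromycin selection of transduced mammalian cells. The depositor notes minor, functionally insignificant differences between the assembled and quality-control sequences.
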