Addgene plasmid #58244: pGLTR-S-PURO
Purpose: GATEWAY-compatible lentiviral RNAi delivery vector; SFFV-driven Puromycin resistance
Depositing lab: Stephan Geley. Depositing organization: Medical University of Innsbruck. Publication: Development of a Multipurpose GATEWAY-Based Lentiviral Tetracycline-Regulated Conditional RNAi System (GLTR). Sigl R, Ploner C, Shivalingaiah G, Kofler R, Geley S. PLoS One. 2014 May 19;9(5):e97764. doi: 10.1371/journal.pone.0097764. eCollection 2014. PubMed 24841113.
Backbone
  Vector backbone: pHR-SIN-CSGW
  Backbone manufacturer: Adrian Trasher, UCL, London, UK
  Total vector size (bp): 11300
  Vector type: Mammalian Expression, Lentiviral, RNAi ; GATEWAY destination vector
  Selectable markers: Puromycin
Growth in bacteria
  Bacterial resistance: Chloramphenicol and Ampicillin, 25 & 100 μg/mL
  Growth temperature: 37°C
  Growth strain: DB3.1
  Copy number: Unknown
Gene/Insert 1
  Gene/Insert name: attR1-Cm(R)-CcdB-attR2 (alt name: GATEWAY DEST cassette)
  Species: GATEWAY DEST cassette
  Insert size (bp): 1580
  Promoter: no
  Cloning method: Restriction Enzyme; 5′ cloning site blunted EcoRI (unknown if destroyed); 3′ cloning site blunted EcoRI (unknown if destroyed)
  Sequencing primers: 5′ n.a.; 3′ n.a.
Gene/Insert 2
  Gene/Insert name: Puro(R) (alt name: puromycin N-acetyl transferase (pac) gene)
  Species: Streptomyces alboniger
  Insert size (bp): 606
  GenBank ID: M25346.1
  Promoter: SFFV
  Cloning method: Restriction Enzyme; 5′ cloning site BamHI (not destroyed); 3′ cloning site NotI (not destroyed)
  Sequencing primers: 5′ n.a.; 3′ n.a.
Resource information
  A portion of this plasmid was derived from a plasmid made by: GATEWAY DEST-cassette (Invitrogen)
Terms and licenses: Academic/Nonprofit Terms; Industry Terms: Not Available to Industry
Depositor comments: There are some minor discrepancies between the depositor's assembled sequence and Addgene's quality control sequence. These differences should not affect the function of the plasmid.
How to cite: pGLTR-S-PURO was a gift from Stephan Geley (Addgene plasmid # 58244 ; http://n2t.net/addgene:58244 ; RRID:Addgene_58244)
