>Addgene plasmid #58244 | pGLTR-S-PURO | addgene partial sequence | sequence record 96556 | ccdB-Fwd 5'-GCATGATGACCACCGATATG-3'
TGACATCAAAAACGCCATTAACCTGATGTTCTGGGGAATATAAATGTCAGGCTCCCTTATACACAGCCAG
TCTGCAGGTCGACCATAGTGACTGGATATGTTGTGTTTTACAGTATTATGTAGTCTGTTTTTTATGCAAA
ATCTAATTTAATATATTGATATTTATATCATTTTACGTTTCTCGTTCAGCTTTCTTGTACAAAGTGGTGA
TAATTCCTGCAGCCCCGATAAAATAAAAGATTTTATTTAGTCTCCAGAAAAAGGGGGGAATGAAAGACCC
CACCTGTAGGTTTGGCAAGCTAGCTGCAGTAACGCCATTTTGCAAGGCATGGAAAAATACCAAACCAAGA
ATAGAGAAGTTCAGATCAAGGGCGGGTACATGAAAATAGCTAACGTTGGGCCAAACAGGATATCTGCGGT
GAGCAGTTTCGGCCCCGGCCCGGGGCCAAGAACAGATGGTCACCGCAGTTTCGGCCCCGGCCCGAGGCCA
AGAACAGATGGTCCCCAGATATGGCCCAACCCTCAGCAGTTTCTTAAGACCCATCAGATGTTTCCAGGCT
CCCCCAAGGACCTGAAATGACCCTGCGCCTTATTTGAATTAACCAATCAGCCTGCTTCTCGCTTCTGTTC
GCGCGCTTCTGCTTCCCGAGCTCTATAAAAGAGCTCACAACCCCTCACTCGGCGCGCCAGTCCTCCGACA
GACTGAGTCG
