>Addgene plasmid #58244 | pGLTR-S-PURO | addgene partial sequence | sequence record 96557 | CAT-R 5'-GCAACTGACTGAAATGCCTC-3'
CGGTGGTATATCCAGTGATTTTTTTCTCCATTTTAGCTTCCTTAGCTCCTGAAAATCTCGACGGATCCTA
ACTCAAAATCCACACATTATACGAGCCGGAAGCATAAAGTGTAAAGCCTGGGGTGCCTAATGCGGCCGCC
ATAGTGACTGGATATGTTGTGTTTTACAGTATTATGTAGTCTGTTTTTTATGCAAAATCTAATTTAATAT
ATTGATATTTATATCATTTTACGTTTCTCGTTCAGCTTTTTTGTACAAACTTGTGATAATTCGATATCAA
GCTTATCGATCCAAACTGGATCTCTGCTGTCCCTGTAATAAACCCGAAAATTTTGAATTTTTGTAATTTG
TTTTTGTAATTCTTTAGTTTGTATGTCTGTTGCTATTATGTCTACTATTCTTTCCCCTGCACTGTACCCC
CCAATCCCCCCTTTTCTTTTAAAATTGTGGATGAATACTGCCATTTGGCGATACCGTCGAGATCCGTTCA
CTAATCGAATGGATCTGTCTCTGTCTCTCTCTCCACCTTCTTCTTCTATTCCTTCGGGCCTGTCGGGTCC
CCTCGGGGTTGGGAGGTGGGTCTGAAACGATAATGGTGAATATCCCTGCCTAACTCTATTCACTATAGAA
AGTACA
