>Addgene plasmid #58244 | pGLTR-S-PURO | addgene partial sequence | sequence record 96559 | WPRE-R 5'-CATAGCGTAAAAGGAGCAACA-3'
TCCAGAGGTTGATTATCGATAAGCTTGATATCAAGCTTGCATGCCTGCAGGTCGACTCTAGAGTCGCGGC
CGCTCAGGCACCGGGCTTGCGGGTCATGCACCAGGTGCGCGGTCCTTCGGGCACCTCGACGTCGGCGGTG
ACGGTGAAGCCGAGCCGCTCGTAGAAGGGGAGGTTGCGGGGCGCGGAGGTCTCCAGGAAGGCGGGCACCC
CGGCGCGCTCGGCCGCCTCCACTCCGGGGAGCACGACGGCGCTGCCCAGACCCTTGCCCTGGTGGTCGGG
CGAGACGCCGACGGTGGCCAGGAACCACGCGGGCTCCTTGGGCCGGTGCGGCGCCAGGAGGCCTTCCATC
TGTTGCTGCGCGGCCAGCCGGGAACCGCTCAACTCGGCCATGCGCGGGCCGATCTCGGCGAACACCGCCC
CCGCTTCGACGCTCTCCGGCGTGGTCCAGACCGCCACCGCGGCGCCGTCGTCCGCGACCCACACCTTGCC
GATGTCGAGCCCGACGCGCGTGAGGAAGAGTTCTTGCAGCTCGGTGACCCGCTCGATGTGGCGGTCCGGA
TCGACGGTGTGGCGCGTGGCGGGGTAGTCGGCGAACGCGGCGGCGAGGGTGCGTACGGCCCTGGGGACGT
CGTCGCGGGTGGCGAGGCGCACCGTGGGCTTGTACTCGGTCATGGCCATGGATCCCCCCCGGGCGACTCA
GTCTGTCGGAGGACTGGCGCGCCGAGTGAGGGGTTGTGAGCTCTTTTATAGAGCTC
